Addgene plasmid #155316: gNS2B47NS3 L30SF31S
Purpose: DENV4 47 peptides from NS2B cofactor linked to NS3 full length by GGGGSGGGG linker L30SF31S mutant
Depositing lab: Dahai Luo. Depositing organization: Nanyang Technological University (NTU). Publication: Crystal structures of full length DENV4 NS2B-NS3 reveal the dynamic interaction between NS2B and NS3. Phoo WW, El Sahili A, Zhang Z, Chen MW, Liew CW, Lescar J, Vasudevan SG, Luo D. Antiviral Res. 2020 Oct;182:104900. doi: 10.1016/j.antiviral.2020.104900. Epub 2020 Aug 5. PubMed 32763315.
Backbone
  Vector backbone: pProExHTb
  Backbone manufacturer: Invitrogen
  Backbone size w/o insert (bp): 4779
  Total vector size (bp): 6806
  Modifications to backbone: NA
  Vector type: Bacterial Expression
Growth in bacteria
  Bacterial resistance: Ampicillin, 100 μg/mL
  Growth temperature: 37°C
  Growth strain: DH5alpha
  Copy number: High Copy
Gene/Insert
  Gene/Insert name: DENV4 NS3 full length protein linked with 47 peptides from NS2B cofactor (alt name: NS2B47NS3)
  Species: Dengue virus 4
  Mutation: L30 to S, F31 to S
  GenBank ID: JF262783 G11337
  Promoter: M13
  Tag / fusion protein: His tag (N terminal on backbone)
  Cloning method: Unknown
  Sequencing primers: 5′ AGCGGATAACAATTTCACACAGG; 3′ GATTTAATCTGTATCAGG
Resource information
  A portion of this plasmid was derived from a plasmid made by: Prof. Subhash Vasudevan Lab, DUKE-NUS medical school, Singapore
Terms and licenses: Academic/Nonprofit Terms; Industry Terms: Not Available to Industry
Depositor comments: original plasmid received from SV lab. L30S F31S mutations performed at DL lab.
How to cite: gNS2B47NS3 L30SF31S was a gift from Dahai Luo (Addgene plasmid # 155316 ; http://n2t.net/addgene:155316 ; RRID:Addgene_155316)
