[The description below was written by a language model from this plasmid's Addgene catalogue record and pLannotate feature annotations shown in this document.]
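Description:
gNS2B47NS3 L30SF31S is a bacterial expression plasmid built on the pProExHTb backbone for producing a single-chain dengue virus serotype 4 protease-helicase in E. coli. It is a high-copy plasmid maintained through a ColE1/pUC-type origin and selected with ampicillin via the β-lactamase gene. It also carries an f1 phage origin and remnants of pBR322 bom and rop sequences. A lacI gene driven by the lacIq promoter supplies lac repressor, which acts on the lac operator just upstream of the coding region, so expression should be inducible with IPTG. The catalogue lists the promoter as "M13", which probably reflects the sequencing primer site rather than the transcriptional promoter. The feature table detects only a short promoter-like fragment beside the operator, so the record does not clearly identify the driving promoter.

The open reading frame begins with a backbone-encoded N-terminal His tag followed by a TEV protease cleavage site, which allows affinity purification and later tag removal. Downstream lies the insert: 47 residues of the NS2B cofactor joined by a flexible glycine-serine linker to full-length NS3, which combines serine protease, NTPase and RNA helicase activities. The annotation tool matched this region to a DENV2 polyprotein by homology, but the record gives the source as DENV4. The construct carries two substitutions, L30S and F31S, introduced into a parental plasmid obtained from another laboratory. Transcription ends at the rrnB T1 and T2 terminators. The associated work concerns crystal structures of full-length NS2B-NS3 and the dynamic interaction between cofactor and enzyme, so this mutant presumably serves structural and biochemical studies. The sequenced record is slightly shorter than the stated total size.
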