Features (pLannotate 1.2.2; 22 found; start..end, strand, type, name):
    115..131     +  promoter       EM7 promoter (fragment): synthetic bacterial promoter&nbsp
    153..169     +  protein_bind   lac operator: The lac repressor binds to the lac operator to inhibit transcription in E. coli. This inhibition can be relieved by adding lactose or isopropyl-β-D-thiogalactopyranoside (IPTG). lac repressor encoded by lacI
    200..219     +  CDS            8xHis (fragment): 8xHis affinity tag
    241..261     +  CDS            TEV site: tobacco etch virus (TEV) protease recognition and cleavage site
    442..2295    +  CDS            POLG_DEN2T (fragment): Experimental evidence at protein level: Swiss-Prot protein existence level 1. [Serine protease NS3]: Displays three enzymatic activities: serine protease, NTPase and RNA helicase. NS3 serine protease, in association with NS2B, performs its autocleavage and cleaves the polyprotein at dibasic sites in the cytoplasm: C-prM, NS2A-NS2B, NS2B- NS3, NS3-NS4A, NS4A-2K and NS4B-NS5. NS3 RNA helicase binds RNA and unwinds dsRNA in the 3' to 5' direction. From Dengue virus type 2 (strain Tonga/EKB194/1974) (DENV-2).
   2455..2570    +  ncRNA          5S rRNA: Accession: RF00001 - 5S ribosomal RNA
   2574..2660    +  terminator     rrnB T1 terminator: Escherichia coli rrnB; transcription terminator T1 from the E. coli rrnB gene
   2752..2779    +  terminator     rrnB T2 terminator: transcription terminator T2 from the E. coli rrnB gene
   2798..2889    +  promoter       AmpR promoter: bla
   2890..3750    +  CDS            AmpR: β-lactamase; bla; confers resistance to ampicillin, carbenicillin, and related antibiotics
   3921..4509    +  rep_origin     ori: high-copy-number ColE1/pMB1/pBR322/pUC origin of replication
   4695..4746    -  misc_feature   bom (fragment): basis of mobility region from pBR322
   4757..5185    -  rep_origin     f1 ori (sequence partly withheld): f1 bacteriophage origin of replication; arrow indicates direction of (+) strand synthesis
   5190..5206    -  CDS            lacZα (fragment): LacZα fragment of β-galactosidase; lacZ fragment
   5207..5258    -  misc_feature   bom (fragment): basis of mobility region from pBR322
   5259..5275    +  misc_feature   bom (fragment): basis of mobility region from pBR322
   5291..5329    -  misc_feature   bom (fragment): basis of mobility region from pBR322
   5431..5471    -  CDS            rop (fragment): Rop protein, which maintains plasmids at low copy number; rop
   5515..5592    +  promoter       lacIq promoter: lacI (mutant); In the lacIq allele, a single base change in the promoter boosts expression of the lacI gene about 10-fold.
   5593..6675    +  CDS            lacI: lac repressor; lacI; The lac repressor binds to the lac operator to inhibit transcription in E. coli. This inhibition can be relieved by adding lactose or isopropyl-β-D-thiogalactopyranoside (IPTG).
   6717..6734    +  promoter       tet promoter (fragment): E. coli promoter for tetracycline efflux protein gene
   6730..40      -  CDS            yciV (fragment) (across the origin): RNAAM_ECOLI - Also known as trpH From Escherichia coli (strain K12).
>Addgene plasmid #155316 | gNS2B47NS3 L30SF31S | addgene full sequence | sequence record 311228 | Addgene NGS Result
TGTGCAGGTCGTAAATCACTGCATAATTCGTGTCGCTCAAGGCGCACTCCCGTTCTGGATAATGTTTTTT
GCGCCGACATCATAACGGTTCTGGCAAATATTCTGAAATGAGCTGTTGACAATTAATCATCCGGTCCGTA
TAATCTGTGGAATTGTGAGCGGATAACAATTTCACACAGGAAACAGACCATGTCGTACTACCATCACCAT
CACCATCACGATTACGATATCCCAACGACCGAAAACCTGTATTTTCAGGGCGCCATGGGATCCGCAGACC
TGTCACTAGAGAAGGCCGCCAATGTGCAGTGGGATGAGATGGCAGACATAACAGGCTCAAGCCCAATCAT
AGAAGTGAAGCAGGATGAAGATGGCTCTTTCTCCATACGGGACATCGAGGAAACCAATATGATAGGAGGA
GGAGGATCAGGAGGAGGAGGATCAGGAGCTCTGTGGGACGTCCCCTCACCCGCTGCCACTCAGAAAGCCA
CACTGTCTGAAGGAGTGTATAGGATCATGCAAAGAGGGTCTTCTGGGAAAACTCAGGTTGGAGTAGGGAT
ACACATGGAAGGTGTATTCCACACAATGTGGCACGTGACAAGAGGATCAGTGATCTGCCATGAGACAGGG
AGATTAGAGCCATCTTGGGCTGACGTCAGGAATGACATGATATCATACGGTGGGGGATGGAGGCTCGGAG
ACAAATGGGACAAAGAAGAAGATGTTCAGGTCCTAGCCATAGAACCAGGAAAAAATCCTAAACATGTCCA
AACGAAACCAGGCCTTTTCAAGACCCTAACTGGAGAAATTGGAGCAGTAACTCTGGATTTCAAACCCGGA
ACGTCTGGCTCTCCTATCATTAACAAGAAAGGGAAAGTTATTGGACTCTATGGAAATGGAGTAGTTACCA
AATCAGGTGATTACGTCAGTGCCATAACGCAAGCTGAAAGAATTGGTGAGCCAGATTATGAAGTGGATGA
GGACATTTTTCGAAAGAAAAGATTAACCATAATGGACTTACACCCCGGAGCTGGAAAGACAAAAAGAATT
CTCCCATCAATAGTCAGAGAAGCTTTAAAAAGGAGGCTGCGAACTTTGATTTTGGCTCCTACGAGAGTGG
TGGCAGCCGAGATGGAAGAGGCCCTACGCGGACTGCCAATCCGTTATCAGACCCCAGCTGTGAAATCAGA
TCACACAGGAAGAGAGATTGTGGACCTCATGTGTCATGCAACCTTCACAACGAGACTTTTGTCATCAACC
AGGGTTCCAAATTATAACCTCATAGTGATGGATGAAGCACATTTCACTGACCCTTGTAGTGTCGCGGCTA
GAGGATACATTTCAACCAGGGTGGAAATGGGAGAGGCAGCAGCCATCTTCATGACTGCAACCCCTCCTGG
ATCGATAGATCCCTTCCCCCAGAGCAACAGCCCGATAGAAGACATCGAAAGGGAAATCCCAGAAAGGTCA
TGGAACACAGGGTTCGACTGGATAACAGACTACCAAGGGAAAACTGTGTGGTTTGTTCCCAGCATAAAAG
CTGGAAATGACATTGCAAATTGTTTGCGAAAGTCGGGAAAGAGAGTGATCCAGTTGAGCAGGAAAACCTT
TGACACAGAGTATCCAAAAACGAAACTCACGGACTGGGATTTTGTGGTAACCACAGACATATCTGAAATG
GGGGCCAATTTCAGAGCTGGGAGAGTGATAGACCCCAGGAGATGCCTCAAGCCAGTTATCCTAACAGATG
GGCCAGAGAGAGTTATTCTAGCAGGTCCAATCCCAGTAACTCCAGCAAGTGCCGCTCAGAGAAGAGGGCG
AATAGGTAGGAATCCAGCACAAGAAGATGACCAATACGTTTTCTCCGGAGACCCACTAAAGAATGATGAA
GATCATGCCCACTGGACAGAAGCGAAGATGTTGCTTGACAATATCTACACCCCTGAAGGGATAATTCCAA
CATTGTTTGGTCCGGAAAGGGAAAAAACCCAAGCCATTGATGGAGAGTTTCGCCTCAGAGGGGAACAAAG
GAAGACTTTTGTGGAATTAATGAGGAGAGGAGACCTTCCGGTGTGGCTGAGCTACAAGGTAGCTTCTGCC
GGTATCTCTTACAAAGACCGAGAATGGTGCTTCACAGGGGAAAGGAACAACCAAATTTTAGAAGAAAACA
TGGAGGTTGAAATCTGGACTAGAGAGGGAGAAAAGAAAAAACTAAGGCCAAAATGGTTAGATGCACGTGT
GTACGCTGACCCCATGGCTTTGAAGGATTTCAAGGAGTTTGCCAGTGGAAGAAAGTAAGTCGACGAGCTC
ACTAGTCGCGGCCGCTTTCGAATCTAGAGCCTGCAGTCTCGAGGCATGCGGTACCAAGCTTGGCTGTTTT
GGCGGATGAGAGAAGATTTTCAGCCTGATACAGATTAAATCAGAACGCAGAAGCGGTCTGATAAAACAGA
ATTTGCCTGGCGGCAGTAGCGCGGTGGTCCCACCTGACCCCATGCCGAACTCAGAAGTGAAACGCCGTAG
CGCCGATGGTAGTGTGGGGTCTCCCCATGCGAGAGTAGGGAACTGCCAGGCATCAAATAAAACGAAAGGC
TCAGTCGAAAGACTGGGCCTTTCGTTTTATCTGTTGTTTGTCGGTGAACGCTCTCCTGAGTAGGACAAAT
CCGCCGGGAGCGGATTTGAACGTTGCGAAGCAACGGCCCGGAGGGTGGCGGGCAGGACGCCCGCCATAAA
CTGCCAGGCATCAAATTAAGCAGAAGGCCATCCTGACGGATGGCCTTTTTGCGTTTCTACAAACTCTTTT
GTTTATTTTTCTAAATACATTCAAATATGTATCCGCTCATGAGACAATAACCCTGATAAATGCTTCAATA
ATATTGAAAAAGGAAGAGTATGAGTATTCAACATTTCCGTGTCGCCCTTATTCCCTTTTTTGCGGCATTT
TGCCTTCCTGTTTTTGCTCACCCAGAAACGCTGGTGAAAGTAAAAGATGCTGAAGATCAGTTGGGTGCAC
GAGTGGGTTACATCGAACTGGATCTCAACAGCGGTAAGATCCTTGAGAGTTTTCGCCCCGAAGAACGTTT
TCCAATGATGAGCACTTTTAAAGTTCTGCTATGTGGCGCGGTATTATCCCGTGTTGACGCCGGGCAAGAG
CAACTCGGTCGCCGCATACACTATTCTCAGAATGACTTGGTTGAGTACTCACCAGTCACAGAAAAGCATC
TTACGGATGGCATGACAGTAAGAGAATTATGCAGTGCTGCCATAACCATGAGTGATAACACTGCGGCCAA
CTTACTTCTGACAACGATCGGAGGACCGAAGGAGCTAACCGCTTTTTTGCACAACATGGGGGATCATGTA
ACTCGCCTTGATCGTTGGGAACCGGAGCTGAATGAAGCCATACCAAACGACGAGCGTGACACCACGATGC
CTGTAGCAATGGCAACAACGTTGCGCAAACTATTAACTGGCGAACTACTTACTCTAGCTTCCCGGCAACA
ATTAATAGACTGGATGGAGGCGGATAAAGTTGCAGGACCACTTCTGCGCTCGGCCCTTCCGGCTGGCTGG
TTTATTGCTGATAAATCTGGAGCCGGTGAGCGTGGGTCTCGCGGTATCATTGCAGCACTGGGGCCAGATG
GTAAGCCCTCCCGTATCGTAGTTATCTACACGACGGGGAGTCAGGCAACTATGGATGAACGAAATAGACA
GATCGCTGAGATAGGTGCCTCACTGATTAAGCATTGGTAACTGTCAGACCAAGTTTACTCATATATACTT
TAGATTGATTTAAAACTTCATTTTTAATTTAAAAGGATCTAGGTGAAGATCCTTTTTGATAATCTCATGA
CCAAAATCCCTTAACGTGAGTTTTCGTTCCACTGAGCGTCAGACCCCGTAGAAAAGATCAAAGGATCTTC
TTGAGATCCTTTTTTTCTGCGCGTAATCTGCTGCTTGCAAACAAAAAAACCACCGCTACCAGCGGTGGTT
TGTTTGCCGGATCAAGAGCTACCAACTCTTTTTCCGAAGGTAACTGGCTTCAGCAGAGCGCAGATACCAA
ATACTGTCCTTCTAGTGTAGCCGTAGTTAGGCCACCACTTCAAGAACTCTGTAGCACCGCCTACATACCT
CGCTCTGCTAATCCTGTTACCAGTGGCTGCTGCCAGTGGCGATAAGTCGTGTCTTACCGGGTTGGACTCA
AGACGATAGTTACCGGATAAGGCGCAGCGGTCGGGCTGAACGGGGGGTTCGTGCACACAGCCCAGCTTGG
AGCGAACGACCTACACCGAACTGAGATACCTACAGCGTGAGCTATGAGAAAGCGCCACGCTTCCCGAAGG
GAGAAAGGCGGACAGGTATCCGGTAAGCGGCAGGGTCGGAACAGGAGAGCGCACGAGGGAGCTTCCAGGG
GGAAACGCCTGGTATCTTTATAGTCCTGTCGGGTTTCGCCACCTCTGACTTGAGCGTCGATTTTTGTGAT
GCTCGTCAGGGGGGCGGAGCCTATGGAAAAACGCCAGCAACGCGGCCTTTTTACGGTTCCTGGCCTTTTG
CTGGCCTTTTGCTCACATGTTCTTTCCTGCGTTATCCCCTGATTCTGTGGATAACCGTATTACCGCCTTT
GAGTGAGCTGATACCGCTCGCCGCAGCCGAACGACCGAGCGCAGCGAGTCAGTGAGCGAGGAAGCGGAAG
AGCGCCTGATGCGGTATTTTCTCCTTACGCATCTGTGCGGTATTTCACACCGCATAATTTTGTTAAAATT
CGCGTTAAATTTTTGTTAAATCAGCTCATTTTTTAACCAATAGGCCGAAATCGGCAAAATCCCTTATAAA
TCAAAAGAATAGACCGAGATAGGGT
[37 nt withheld, positions 4856-4892]
AAAGAACGTGGACTCCAACGTCAAAGG
[49 nt withheld, positions 4920-4968]
T
[91 nt withheld, positions 4970-5060]
G
[124 nt withheld, positions 5062-5185]
CCCATTCGCCATTCAGGCTGCTATGGTGCACTCTCAGTACAATCTGCTCTGATGCCGCATAGTTAAGCCA
GTACCAGTCACGTAGCGATATCGCTACGTGACTGGTACACTCCGCTATCGCTACGTGACTGGGTCATGGC
TGCGCCCCGACACCCGCCAACACCCGCTGACGCGCCCTGACGGGCTTGTCTGCTCCCGGCATCCGCTTAC
AGACAAGCTGTGACCGTCTCCGGGAGCTGCATGTGTCAGAGGTTTTCACCGTCATCACCGAAACGCGCGA
GGCAGCAGATCAATTCGCGCGCGAAGGCGAAGCGGCATGCATTTACGTTGACACCATCGAATGGTGCAAA
ACCTTTCGCGGTATGGCATGATAGCGCCCGGAAGAGAGTCAATTCAGGGTGGTGAATGTGAAACCAGTAA
CGTTATACGATGTCGCAGAGTATGCCGGTGTCTCTTATCAGACCGTTTCCCGCGTGGTGAACCAGGCCAG
CCACGTTTCTGCGAAAACGCGGGAAAAAGTGGAAGCGGCGATGGCGGAGCTGAATTACATTCCCAACCGC
GTGGCACAACAACTGGCGGGCAAACAGTCGTTGCTGATTGGCGTTGCCACCTCCAGTCTGGCCCTGCACG
CGCCGTCGCAAATTGTCGCGGCGATTAAATCTCGCGCCGATCAACTGGGTGCCAGCGTGGTGGTGTCGAT
GGTAGAACGAAGCGGCGTCGAAGCCTGTAAAGCGGCGGTGCACAATCTTCTCGCGCAACGCGTCAGTGGG
CTGATCATTAACTATCCGCTGGATGACCAGGATGCCATTGCTGTGGAAGCTGCCTGCACTAATGTTCCGG
CGTTATTTCTTGATGTCTCTGACCAGACACCCATCAACAGTATTATTTTCTCCCATGAAGACGGTACGCG
ACTGGGCGTGGAGCATCTGGTCGCATTGGGTCACCAGCAAATCGCGCTGTTAGCGGGCCCATTAAGTTCT
GTCTCGGCGCGTCTGCGTCTGGCTGGCTGGCATAAATATCTCACTCGCAATCAAATTCAGCCGATAGCGG
AACGGGAAGGCGACTGGAGTGCCATGTCCGGTTTTCAACAAACCATGCAAATGCTGAATGAGGGCATCGT
TCCCACTGCGATGCTGGTTGCCAACGATCAGATGGCGCTGGGCGCAATGCGCGCCATTACCGAGTCCGGG
CTGCGCGTTGGTGCGGATATCTCGGTAGTGGGATACGACGATACCGAAGACAGCTCATGTTATATCCCGC
CGTTAACCACCATCAAACAGGATTTTCGCCTGCTGGGGCAAACCAGCGTGGACCGCTTGCTGCAACTCTC
TCAGGGCCAGGCGGTGAAGGGCAATCAGCTGTTGCCCGTCTCACTGGTGAAAAGAAAAACCACCCTGGCA
CCCAATACGCAAACCGCCTCTCCCCGCGCGTTGGCCGATTCATTAATGCAGCTGGCACGACAGGTTTCCC
GACTGGAAAGCGGGCAGTGAGCGCAACGCAATTAATGTAAGTTAGCGCGAATTGATCTGGTTTGACAGCT
TATCATCGACTGCACGGTGCACCAATGCTTCTGGCGTCAGGCAGCCATCGGAAGCTGTGGTATGGC
