>Addgene plasmid #155316 | gNS2B47NS3 L30SF31S | depositor partial sequence | sequence record 300526 | His-tagged-NS2B-NS3
ATGTCGTACTACCATCACCATCACCATCACGATTACGATATCCCAACGACCGAAAACCTGTATTTTCAGG
GCGCCATGGGATCCGCAGACCTGTCACTAGAGAAGGCCGCCAATGTGCAGTGGGATGAGATGGCAGACAT
AACAGGCTCAAGCCCAATCATAGAAGTGAAGCAGGATGAAGATGGCTCTTTCTCCATACGGGACATCGAG
GAAACCAATATGATAGGAGGAGGAGGATCAGGAGGAGGAGGATCAGGAGCTCTGTGGGACGTCCCCTCAC
CCGCTGCCACTCAGAAAGCCACACTGTCTGAAGGAGTGTATAGGATCATGCAAAGAGGGTCTTCTGGGAA
AACTCAGGTTGGAGTAGGGATACACATGGAAGGTGTATTCCACACAATGTGGCACGTGACAAGAGGATCA
GTGATCTGCCATGAGACAGGGAGATTAGAGCCATCTTGGGCTGACGTCAGGAATGACATGATATCATACG
GTGGGGGATGGAGGCTCGGAGACAAATGGGACAAAGAAGAAGATGTTCAGGTCCTAGCCATAGAACCAGG
AAAAAATCCTAAACATGTCCAAACGAAACCAGGCCTTTTCAAGACCCTAACTGGAGAAATTGGAGCAGTA
ACTCTGGATTTCAAACCCGGAACGTCTGGCTCTCCTATCATTAACAAGAAAGGGAAAGTTATTGGACTCT
ATGGAAATGGAGTAGTTACCAAATCAGGTGATTACGTCAGTGCCATAACGCAAGCTGAAAGAATTGGTGA
GCCAGATTATGAAGTGGATGAGGACATTTTTCGAAAGAAAAGATTAACCATAATGGACTTACACCCCGGA
GCTGGAAAGACAAAAAGAATTCTCCCATCAATAGTCAGAGAAGCTTTAAAAAGGAGGCTGCGAACTTTGA
TTTTGGCTCCTACGAGAGTGGTGGCAGCCGAGATGGAAGAGGCCCTACGCGGACTGCCAATCCGTTATCA
GACCCCAGCTGTGAAATCAGATCACACAGGAAGAGAGATTGTGGACCTCATGTGTCATGCAACCTTCACA
ACGAGACTTTTGTCATCAACCAGGGTTCCAAATTATAACCTCATAGTGATGGATGAAGCACATTTCACTG
ACCCTTGTAGTGTCGCGGCTAGAGGATACATTTCAACCAGGGTGGAAATGGGAGAGGCAGCAGCCATCTT
CATGACTGCAACCCCTCCTGGATCGATAGATCCCTTCCCCCAGAGCAACAGCCCGATAGAAGACATCGAA
AGGGAAATCCCAGAAAGGTCATGGAACACAGGGTTCGACTGGATAACAGACTACCAAGGGAAAACTGTGT
GGTTTGTTCCCAGCATAAAAGCTGGAAATGACATTGCAAATTGTTTGCGAAAGTCGGGAAAGAGAGTGAT
CCAGTTGAGCAGGAAAACCTTTGACACAGAGTATCCAAAAACGAAACTCACGGACTGGGATTTTGTGGTA
ACCACAGACATATCTGAAATGGGGGCCAATTTCAGAGCTGGGAGAGTGATAGACCCCAGGAGATGCCTCA
AGCCAGTTATCCTAACAGATGGGCCAGAGAGAGTTATTCTAGCAGGTCCAATCCCAGTAACTCCAGCAAG
TGCCGCTCAGAGAAGAGGGCGAATAGGTAGGAATCCAGCACAAGAAGATGACCAATACGTTTTCTCCGGA
GACCCACTAAAGAATGATGAAGATCATGCCCACTGGACAGAAGCGAAGATGTTGCTTGACAATATCTACA
CCCCTGAAGGGATAATTCCAACATTGTTTGGTCCGGAAAGGGAAAAAACCCAAGCCATTGATGGAGAGTT
TCGCCTCAGAGGGGAACAAAGGAAGACTTTTGTGGAATTAATGAGGAGAGGAGACCTTCCGGTGTGGCTG
AGCTACAAGGTAGCTTCTGCCGGTATCTCTTACAAAGACCGAGAATGGTGCTTCACAGGGGAAAGGAACA
ACCAAATTTTAGAAGAAAACATGGAGGTTGAAATCTGGACTAGAGAGGGAGAAAAGAAAAAACTAAGGCC
AAAATGGTTAGATGCACGTGTGTACGCTGACCCCATGGCTTTGAAGGATTTCAAGGAGTTTGCCAGTGGA
AGAAAG
